Addgene plasmid #54357: LIIbeta R 1-2
Purpose: (Empty Backbone)
Depositing lab: Martin Parniske. Depositing organization: Ludwig-Maximilians-Universitaet Muenchen (LMU). Publication: A modular plasmid assembly kit for multigene expression, gene silencing and silencing rescue in plants. Binder A, Lambert J, Morbitzer R, Popp C, Ott T, Lahaye T, Parniske M. PLoS One. 2014 Feb 13;9(2):e88218. doi: 10.1371/journal.pone.0088218. eCollection 2014. PubMed 24551083.
Backbone
  Vector backbone: Xpre2-S (pCAMBIA)
  Backbone manufacturer: CAMBIA
  Vector type: plant expression
Growth in bacteria
  Bacterial resistance: Chloramphenicol and Spectinomycin, 25 & 50 μg/mL
  Growth temperature: 37°C
  Growth strain: DB3.1
  Copy number: High Copy
Gene/Insert
  Gene/Insert name: None
Terms and licenses: Academic/Nonprofit Terms; Industry Terms: Not Available to Industry
Depositor comments: binary expression vector. LII/LIV backbone. ccdB cassettes (ccdB and chloramphenicol resistance gene) were added between the borders by Esp3I cut-ligation, flanked by appropriate type IIS fusion sites
How to cite: LIIbeta R 1-2 was a gift from Martin Parniske (Addgene plasmid # 54357 ; http://n2t.net/addgene:54357 ; RRID:Addgene_54357)
