[The description below was written by a language model from this plasmid's Addgene catalogue record and pLannotate feature annotations shown in this document.]
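Description:
LIIbeta R 1-2 is an empty binary plant expression backbone of about 8.3 kb, built on the pCAMBIA-derived Xpre2-S vector. It belongs to a modular type IIS (Golden Gate-style) assembly kit for multigene expression, gene silencing and silencing rescue in plants, where the depositor designates it a level II/level IV (LII/LIV) acceptor. It carries no gene of interest.

Between the nopaline-type left and right T-DNA border repeats sits a counter-selection cassette made up of the chloramphenicol acetyltransferase gene with its promoter and the ccdB gyrase toxin gene. A partial attR1 site, a lac UV5 promoter and a ccdA fragment are also annotated there, which suggests the cassette derives from a Gateway-type ccdB module. According to the depositor, this cassette was inserted by Esp3I cut-ligation and is flanked by type IIS fusion sites. In an assembly reaction, incoming modules replace it, and correct products can then be recovered in ordinary E. coli because they have lost the toxin. The "R 1-2" in the name presumably denotes orientation and fusion-site positions within the kit, but the record does not define it.

Outside the T-DNA, the backbone has an aadA (SmR) gene for spectinomycin/streptomycin resistance, preceded by integron promoter and gentamicin-resistance gene fragments. A high-copy ColE1/pMB1-type origin with the pBR322 bom region supports replication in E. coli. The pVS1 oriV, RepA and StaA functions allow stable maintenance in Agrobacterium. The unmodified vector is selected with both chloramphenicol and spectinomycin and needs a ccdB-tolerant strain such as DB3.1. Once loaded, the T-DNA is intended for Agrobacterium-mediated delivery into plant cells. No plant promoter, terminator or plant selectable marker is annotated, so these would have to come from the inserted modules.
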