Features (pLannotate 1.2.2; 18 found; start..end, strand, type, name):
    109..132     +  promoter       Pc promoter (fragment): intI1 (promoter lies within the coding sequence); class 1 integron promoter
    308..364     +  CDS            GmR (fragment): gentamycin acetyltransferase; aacC1; confers resistance to gentamycin
    375..1162    +  CDS            SmR (fragment): aminoglycoside adenylyltransferase (Murphy, 1985); aadA; confers resistance to spectinomycin and streptomycin
   1540..1564    +  misc_feature   LB T-DNA repeat: left border repeat from nopaline C58 T-DNA
   1612..1721    +  protein_bind   attR1 (fragment): mutant version of attR; recombination site for the Gateway® LR reaction LR Clonase™
   1758..1788    +  promoter       lac UV5 promoter: E. coli lac promoter with an "up" mutation
   1812..1841    +  promoter       cat promoter (fragment): promoter of the E. coli cat gene encoding chloramphenicol acetyltransferase
   1842..2498    +  CDS            cat: CAT_ECOLX - Experimental evidence at protein level: Swiss-Prot protein existence level 1. This enzyme is an effector of chloramphenicol resistance in bacteria. From Escherichia coli. This protein is used as a marker in many commonly used cloning vectors, such as pACYC184.
   2680..2838    +  CDS            ccdA (fragment): CCDA_ECO57 - Also known as H, letA. Experimental evidence at protein level: Swiss-Prot protein existence level 1. Antitoxin component of a type II toxin-antitoxin (TA) system which inhibits the post-segregational killing (PSK) of plasmid-free cells, also referred to as a plasmid addiction system. Binds to and blocks the activity of CcdB; will also remove bound CcdB protein from the CcdB-GyrA complex by forming a CcdA-CcdB complex, a process termed rejuvenation. Functions as a transcriptional corepressor for the ccdAB operon, repression also requires CcdB (By similarity). From Escherichia coli
   2843..3148    +  CDS            ccdB: CcdB, a bacterial toxin that poisons DNA gyrase; ccdB; Plasmids containing the ccdB gene cannot be propagated in standard E. coli strains.
   3234..3258    +  misc_feature   RB T-DNA repeat: right border repeat from nopaline C58 T-DNA
   3598..3999    +  CDS            Y4CG_SINFN (fragment): Protein inferred from homology: Swiss-Prot protein existence level 3. From Sinorhizobium fredii (strain NBRC 101917 / NGR234).
   4559..5188    +  CDS            pVS1 StaA: stability protein from the Pseudomonas plasmid pVS1 (Heeb et al., 2000)
   5617..6690    +  CDS            pVS1 RepA: replication protein from the Pseudomonas plasmid pVS1 (Heeb et al., 2000)
   6756..6950    +  rep_origin     pVS1 oriV: origin of replication for the Pseudomonas plasmid pVS1 (Heeb et al., 2000)
   7153..7192    +  CDS            rop (fragment): Rop protein, which maintains plasmids at low copy number; rop
   7294..7434    +  misc_feature   bom: basis of mobility region from pBR322
   7620..8208    -  rep_origin     ori: high-copy-number ColE1/pMB1/pBR322/pUC origin of replication
>Addgene plasmid #54357 | LIIbeta R 1-2 | depositor full sequence | sequence record 84577 | Full Sequence
ACTAAGCTGCCGGGTTTGAAACACGGATGATCTCGCGGAGGGTAGCATGTTGATTGTAACGATGACAGAG
CGTTGCTGCCTGTGATCAATTCGGGCACGAACCCAGTGGACATAAGCCTGTTCGGTTCGTAAGCTGTAAT
GCAAGTAGCGTATGCGCTCACGCAACTGGTCCAGAACCTTGACCGAACGCAGCGGTGGTAACGGCGCAGT
GGCGGTTTTCATGGCTTGTTATGACTGTTTTTTTGGGGTACAGTCTATGCCTCGGGCATCCAAGCAGCAA
GCGCGTTACGCCGTGGGTCGATGTTTGATGTTATGGAGCAGCAACGATGTTACGCAGCAGGGCAGTCGCC
CTAAAACAAAGTTAAACATCATGGGGGAAGCGGTGATCGCCGAAGTATCGACTCAACTATCAGAGGTAGT
TGGCGTCATCGAGCGCCATCTCGAACCGACGTTGCTGGCCGTACATTTGTACGGCTCCGCAGTGGATGGC
GGCCTGAAGCCACACAGTGATATTGATTTGCTGGTTACGGTGACCGTAAGGCTTGATGAAACAACGCGGC
GAGCTTTGATCAACGACCTTTTGGAAACTTCGGCTTCCCCTGGAGAGAGCGAGATTCTCCGCGCTGTAGA
AGTCACCATTGTTGTGCACGACGACATCATTCCGTGGCGTTATCCAGCTAAGCGCGAACTGCAATTTGGA
GAATGGCAGCGCAATGACATTCTTGCAGGTATCTTCGAGCCAGCCACGATCGACATTGATCTGGCTATCT
TGCTGACAAAAGCAAGAGAACATAGCGTTGCCTTGGTAGGTCCAGCGGCGGAGGAACTCTTTGATCCGGT
TCCTGAACAGGATCTATTTGAGGCGCTAAATGAAACCTTAACGCTATGGAACTCGCCGCCCGACTGGGCT
GGCGATGAGCGAAATGTAGTGCTTACGTTGTCCCGCATTTGGTACAGCGCAGTAACCGGCAAAATCGCGC
CGAAGGATGTCGCTGCCGACTGGGCAATGGAGCGCCTGCCGGCCCAGTATCAGCCCGTCATACTTGAAGC
TAGACAGGCTTATCTTGGACAAGAAGAAGATCGCTTGGCCTCGCGCGCAGATCAGTTGGAAGAATTTGTC
CACTACGTGAAAGGCGAGATCACCAAGGTAGTCGGCAAATAATGTCTAGCTAGAAATTCGTTCAAGCCGA
CGCCGCTTCGCGGCGCGGCTTAACTCAAGCGTTAGATGCACTAAGCACATAATTGCTCACAGCCAAACTA
TCAGGTCAAGTCTGCTTTTATTATTTTTAAGCGTGCATAATAAGCCCTACACAAATTGGGAGATATATCA
TGCATGACCAAAATCCCTTAACGTGAGTTTTCGTTCCACTGAGCGTCAGACCCCGTAGAAAAGATCAAAG
GATCTTCTGCCGGTAACATGAGCAAAGTCTGCCGCCTTACAACGGCTCTCCCGCTGACGCCGTCCCGGAC
TGATGGGCTGCCTGTATCGAGTGGTGATTTTGTGCCGAGCTGCCGGTCGGGGAGCTGTTGGCTGGCTGGT
GGCAGGATATATTGTGGTGTAAACAAATTGACGCTTAGACGGATTACGGAAGACAATACGGACATGAGAC
CAAAGCTGAACGAGAAACGTAAAATGATATAAATATCAATATATTAAATTAGATTTTGCATAAAAAACAG
ACTACATAATACTGTAAAACACAACATATCCAGTCACTATGGCGGCCCCTCGAGGGGCCGCATTAGGCAC
CCCAGGCTTTACACTTTATGCTTCCGGCTCGTATAATGTGTGGATTTTGAGTTAGGATCCGTCGAGATTT
TCAGGAGCTAAGGAAGCTAAAATGGAGAAAAAAATCACTGGATATACCACCGTTGATATATCCCAATGGC
ATCGTAAAGAACATTTTGAGGCATTTCAGTCAGTTGCTCAATGTACCTATAACCAGACCGTTCAGCTGGA
TATTACGGCCTTTTTAAAGACCGTAAAGAAAAATAAGCACAAGTTTTATCCGGCCTTTATTCACATTCTT
GCCCGCCTGATGAATGCTCATCCGGAATTCCGTATGGCAATGAAAGACGGTGAGCTGGTGATATGGGATA
GTGTTCACCCTTGTTACACCGTTTTCCATGAGCAAACTGAAACGTTTTCATCGCTCTGGAGTGAATACCA
CGACGATTTCCGGCAGTTTCTACACATATATTCGCAAGATGTGGCGTGTTACGGTGAAAACCTGGCCTAT
TTCCCTAAAGGGTTTATTGAGAATATGTTTTTCGTGTCAGCCAATCCCTGGGTGAGTTTCACCAGTTTTG
ATTTAAACGTGGCCAATATGGACAACTTCTTCGCCCCCGTTTTCACCATGGGCAAATATTATACGCAAGG
CGACAAGGTGCTGATGCCGCTGGCGATTCAGGTTCATCATGCCGTTTGTGATGGCTTCCATGTCGGCAGA
ATGCTTAATGAATTACAACAGTACTGCGATGAGTGGCAGGGCGGGGCGTAATCTAGAGGATCCGGCTTAC
TAAAAGCCAGATAACAGTATGCGTATTTGCGCGCTGATTTTTGCGGTATAAGAATATATACTGATATGTA
TACCCGAAGTATGTCAAAAAGAGGTATGCTATGAAGCAGCGTATTACAGTGACAGTTGACAGCGACAGCT
ATCAGTTGCTCAAGGCATATATGATGTCAATATCTCCGGTCTGGTAAGCACAACCATGCAGAATGAAGCC
CGTCGTCTGCGTGCCGAACGCTGGAAAGCGGAAAATCAGGAAGGGATGGCTGAGGTCGCCCGGTTTATTG
AAATGAACGGCTCTTTTGCTGACGAGAACAGGGGCTGGTGAAATGCAGTTTAAGGTTTACACCTATAAAA
GAGAGAGCCGTTATCGTCTGTTTGTGGATGTACAGAGTGATATTATTGACACGCCCGGGCGACGGATGGT
GATCCCCCTGGCCAGTGCACGTCTGCTGTCAGATAAAGTCCCCCGTGAACTTTACCCGGTGGTGCATATC
GGGGATGAAAGCTGGCGCATGATGACCACCGATATGGCCAGTGTGCCGGTTTCCGTTATCGGGGAAGAAG
TGGCTGATCTCAGCCACCGCGAAAATGACATCAAAAACGCCATTAACCTGATGTTCTGGGGAATATAAAT
GTCAGGCTCCCTTATACACAGCCAGTCTGCAGGTCGACGGTCTCACCGCGGGCTTGTCTTCTCTGGTTTA
AACTATCAGTGTTTGACAGGATATATTGGCGGGTAAACCTAAGAGAAAAGAGCGTTTATTAGAATAATCG
GATATTTAAAAGGGCGTGAAAAGGTTTATCCGTTCGTCCATTTGTATGTGCATGCCAACCACAGGGTTCC
CCTCGGGATCAAAGTACTTTGATCCAACCCCTCCGCTGCTATAGTGCAGTCGGCTTCTGACGTTCAGTGC
AGCCTTCTTCTGAAAACGACATGTCGCACAAGTCCTAAGTTACGCGACAGGCTGCCGCCCTGCCCTTTTC
CTGGCGTTTTCTTGTCGCGTGTTTTAGTCGCATAAAGTAGAATACTTGCGACTAGAACCGGAGACATTAC
GCCATGAACAAGAGCGCCGCCGCTGGCCTGCTGGGCTATGCCCGCGTCAGCACCGACGACCAGGACTTGA
CCAACCAACGGGCCGAACTGCACGCGGCCGGCTGCACCAAGCTGTTTTCCGAGAAGATCACCGGCACCAG
GCGCGACCGCCCGGAGCTGGCCAGGATGCTTGACCACCTACGCCCTGGCGACGTTGTGACAGTGACCAGG
CTAGACCGCCTGGCCCGCAGCACCCGCGACCTACTGGACATTGCCGAGCGCATCCAGGAGGCCGGCGCGG
GCCTGCGTAGCCTGGCAGAGCCGTGGGCCGACACCACCACGCCGGCCGGCCGCATGGTGTTGACCGTGTT
CGCCGGCATTGCCGAGTTCGAGCGTTCCCTAATCATCGACCGCACCCGGAGCGGGCGCGAGGCCGCCAAG
GCCCGAGGCGTGAAGTTTGGCCCCCGCCCTACCCTCACCCCGGCACAGATCGCGCACGCCCGCGAGCTGA
TCGACCAGGAAGGCCGCACCGTGAAAGAGGCGGCTGCACTGCTTGGCGTGCATCGCTCGACCCTGTACCG
CGCACTTGAGCGCAGCGAGGAAGTGACGCCCACCGAGGCCAGGCGGCGCGGTGCCTTCCGTGAGGACGCA
TTGACCGAGGCCGACGCCCTGGCGGCCGCCGAGAATGAACGCCAAGAGGAACAAGCATGAAACCGCACCA
GGACGGCCAGGACGAACCGTTTTTCATTACCGAAGAGATCGAGGCGGAGATGATCGCGGCCGGGTACGTG
TTCGAGCCGCCCGCGCACATCTCAACCGTGCGGCTGCATGAAATCCTGGCCGGTTTGTCTGATGCCAAGC
TGGCGGCCTGGCCGGCCAGCTTGGCCGCTGAAGAAACCGAGCGCCGCCGTCTAAAAAGGTGATGTGTATT
TGAGTAAAACAGCTTGCGTCATGCGGTCGCTGCGTATATGATGCGATGAGTAAATAAACAAATACGCAAG
GGGAACGCATGAAGGTTATCGCTGTACTTAACCAGAAAGGCGGGTCAGGCAAGACGACCATCGCAACCCA
TCTAGCCCGCGCCCTGCAACTCGCCGGGGCCGATGTTCTGTTAGTCGATTCCGATCCCCAGGGCAGTGCC
CGCGATTGGGCGGCCGTGCGGGAAGATCAACCGCTAACCGTTGTCGGCATCGACCGCCCGACGATTGACC
GCGACGTGAAGGCCATCGGCCGGCGCGACTTCGTAGTGATCGACGGAGCGCCCCAGGCGGCGGACTTGGC
TGTGTCCGCGATCAAGGCAGCCGACTTCGTGCTGATTCCGGTGCAGCCAAGCCCTTACGACATATGGGCC
ACCGCCGACCTGGTGGAGCTGGTTAAGCAGCGCATTGAGGTCACGGATGGAAGGCTACAAGCGGCCTTTG
TCGTGTCGCGGGCGATCAAAGGCACGCGCATCGGCGGTGAGGTTGCCGAGGCGCTGGCCGGGTACGAGCT
GCCCATTCTTGAGTCCCGTATCACGCAGCGCGTGAGCTACCCAGGCACTGCCGCCGCCGGCACAACCGTT
CTTGAATCAGAACCCGAGGGCGACGCTGCCCGCGAGGTCCAGGCGCTGGCCGCTGAAATTAAATCAAAAC
TCATTTGAGTTAATGAGGTAAAGAGAAAATGAGCAAAAGCACAAACACGCTAAGTGCCGGCCGTCCGAGC
GCACGCAGCAGCAAGGCTGCAACGTTGGCCAGCCTGGCAGACACGCCAGCCATGAAGCGGGTCAACTTTC
AGTTGCCGGCGGAGGATCACACCAAGCTGAAGATGTACGCGGTACGCCAAGGCAAGACCATTACCGAGCT
GCTATCTGAATACATCGCGCAGCTACCAGAGTAAATGAGCAAATGAATAAATGAGTAGATGAATTTTAGC
GGCTAAAGGAGGCGGCATGGAAAATCAAGAACAACCAGGCACCGACGCCGTGGAATGCCCCATGTGTGGA
GGAACGGGCGGTTGGCCAGGCGTAAGCGGCTGGGTTGCCTGCCGGCCCTGCAATGGCACTGGAACCCCCA
AGCCCGAGGAATCGGCGTGAGCGGTCGCAAACCATCCGGCCCGGTACAAATCGGCGCGGCGCTGGGTGAT
GACCTGGTGGAGAAGTTGAAGGCCGCGCAGGCCGCCCAGCGGCAACGCATCGAGGCAGAAGCACGCCCCG
GTGAATCGTGGCAAGCGGCCGCTGATCGAATCCGCAAAGAATCCCGGCAACCGCCGGCAGCCGGTGCGCC
GTCGATTAGGAAGCCGCCCAAGGGCGACGAGCAACCAGATTTTTTCGTTCCGATGCTCTATGACGTGGGC
ACCCGCGATAGTCGCAGCATCATGGACGTGGCCGTTTTCCGTCTGTCGAAGCGTGACCGACGAGCTGGCG
AGGTGATCCGCTACGAGCTTCCAGACGGGCACGTAGAGGTTTCCGCAGGGCCGGCCGGCATGGCCAGTGT
GTGGGATTACGACCTGGTACTGATGGCGGTTTCCCATCTAACCGAATCCATGAACCGATACCGGGAAGGG
AAGGGAGACAAGCCCGGCCGCGTGTTCCGTCCACACGTTGCGGACGTACTCAAGTTCTGCCGGCGAGCCG
ATGGCGGAAAGCAGAAAGACGACCTGGTAGAAACCTGCATTCGGTTAAACACCACGCACGTTGCCATGCA
GCGTACGAAGAAGGCCAAGAACGGCCGCCTGGTGACGGTATCCGAGGGTGAAGCCTTGATTAGCCGCTAC
AAGATCGTAAAGAGCGAAACCGGGCGGCCGGAGTACATCGAGATCGAGCTAGCTGATTGGATGTACCGCG
AGATCACAGAAGGCAAGAACCCGGACGTGCTGACGGTTCACCCCGATTACTTTTTGATCGATCCCGGCAT
CGGCCGTTTTCTCTACCGCCTGGCACGCCGCGCCGCAGGCAAGGCAGAAGCCAGATGGTTGTTCAAGACG
ATCTACGAACGCAGTGGCAGCGCCGGAGAGTTCAAGAAGTTCTGTTTCACCGTGCGCAAGCTGATCGGGT
CAAATGACCTGCCGGAGTACGATTTGAAGGAGGAGGCGGGGCAGGCTGGCCCGATCCTAGTCATGCGCTA
CCGCAACCTGATCGAGGGCGAAGCATCCGCCGGTTCCTAATGTACGGAGCAGATGCTAGGGCAAATTGCC
CTAGCAGGGGAAAAAGGTCGAAAAGGACTCTTTCCTGTGGATAGCACGTACATTGGGAACCCAAAGCCGT
ACATTGGGAACCGGAACCCGTACATTGGGAACCCAAAGCCGTACATTGGGAACCGGTCACACATGTAAGT
GACTGATATAAAAGAGAAAAAAGGCGATTTTTCCGCCTAAAACTCTTTAAAACTTATTAAAACTCTTAAA
ACCCGCCTGGCCTGTGCATAACTGTCTGGCCAGCGCACAGCCGAAGAGCTGCAAAAAGCGCCTACCCTTC
GGTCGCTGCGCTCCCTACGCCCCGCCGCTTCGCGTCGGCCTATCGCGGCCGCTGGCCGCTCAAAAATGGC
TGGCCTACGGCCAGGCAATCTACCAGGGCGCGGACAAGCCGCGCCGTCGCCACTCGACCGCCGGCGCCCA
CATCAAGGCACCCTGCCTCGCGCGTTTCGGTGATGACGGTGAAAACCTCTGACACATGCAGCTCCCGGAG
ACAGTCACAGCTTGTCTGTAAGCGGATGCCGGGAGCAGACAAGCCCGTCAGGGCGCGTCAGCGGGTGTTG
GCGGGTGTCGGGGCGCAGCCATGACCCAGTCACGTAGCGATAGCGGAGTGTATACTGGCTTAACTATGCG
GCATCAGAGCAGATTGTACTGAGAGTGCACCATATGCGGTGTGAAATACCGCACAGATGCGTAAGGAGAA
AATACCGCATCAGGCGCTCTTCCGCTTCCTCGCTCACTGACTCGCTGCGCTCGGTCGTTCGGCTGCGGCG
AGCGGTATCAGCTCACTCAAAGGCGGTAATACGGTTATCCACAGAATCAGGGGATAACGCAGGAAAGAAC
ATGTGAGCAAAAGGCCAGCAAAAGGCCAGGAACCGTAAAAAGGCCGCGTTGCTGGCGTTTTTCCATAGGC
TCCGCCCCCCTGACGAGCATCACAAAAATCGACGCTCAAGTCAGAGGTGGCGAAACCCGACAGGACTATA
AAGATACCAGGCGTTTCCCCCTGGAAGCTCCCTCGTGCGCTCTCCTGTTCCGACCCTGCCGCTTACCGGA
TACCTGTCCGCCTTTCTCCCTTCGGGAAGCGTGGCGCTTTCTCATAGCTCACGCTGTAGGTATCTCAGTT
CGGTGTAGGTCGTTCGCTCCAAGCTGGGCTGTGTGCACGAACCCCCCGTTCAGCCCGACCGCTGCGCCTT
ATCCGGTAACTATCGTCTTGAGTCCAACCCGGTAAGACACGACTTATCGCCACTGGCAGCAGCCACTGGT
AACAGGATTAGCAGAGCGAGGTATGTAGGCGGTGCTACAGAGTTCTTGAAGTGGTGGCCTAACTACGGCT
ACACTAGAAGGACAGTATTTGGTATCTGCGCTCTGCTGAAGCCAGTTACCTTCGGAAAAAGAGTTGGTAG
CTCTTGATCCGGCAAACAAACCACCGCTGGTAGCGGTGGTTTTTTTGTTTGCAAGCAGCAGATTACGCGC
AGAAAAAAAGGATCTCAAGAAGATCCTTTGATCTTTTCTACGGGGTCTGACGCTCATCGGAAGAACGGCA
