>Addgene plasmid #54357 | LIIbeta R 1-2 | addgene partial sequence | sequence record 87790 | LB-F1 5'-gtggtgtaaacaaattgacgc-3'
AGAAACGTAAAATGATATAAATATCAATATATTAAATTAGATTTTGCATAAAAAACAGACTACATAATAC
TGTAAAACACAACATATCCAGTCACTATGGCGGCCCCTCGAGGGGCCGCATTAGGCACCCCAGGCTTTAC
ACTTTATGCTTCCGGCTCGTATAATGTGTGGATTTTGAGTTAGGATCCGTCGAGATTTTCAGGAGCTAAG
GAAGCTAAAATGGAGAAAAAAATCACTGGATATACCACCGTTGATATATCCCAATGGCATCGTAAAGAAC
ATTTTGAGGCATTTCAGTCAGTTGCTCAATGTACCTATAACCAGACCGTTCAGCTGGATATTACGGCCTT
TTTAAAGACCGTAAAGAAAAATAAGCACAAGTTTTATCCGGCCTTTATTCACATTCTTGCCCGCCTGATG
AATGCTCATCCGGAATTCCGTATGGCAATGAAAGACGGTGAGCTGGTGATATGGGATAGTGTTCACCCTT
GTTACACCGTTTTCCATGAGCAAACTGAAACGTTTTCATCGCTCTGGAGTGAATACCACGACGATTTCCG
GCAGTTTCTACACATATATTCGCAAGATGTGGCGTGTTACGGTGTAAACCTGGCCTATTTCCCTAAAGGG
TTTATTGAGAATATGTTTTTCTTGTCATCCAATCCCTGGGTGAGTTTCACCATTTTTGATTTAAACGTGC
CCAATATGGACAACTTCTTCCCCCCG
