>Addgene plasmid #54357 | LIIbeta R 1-2 | addgene partial sequence | sequence record 90190 | RB-F1 5'-ggataaaccttttcacgccc-3'
GCTCTTTTCTCTTAGGTTTACCCGCCAATATATCCTGTCAAACACTGATAGTTTAAACCAGAGAAGACAA
GCCCGCGGTGAGACCGTCGACCTGCAGACTGGCTGTGTATAAGGGAGCCTGACATTTATATTCCCCAGAA
CATCAGGTTAATGGCGTTTTTGATGTCATTTTCGCGGTGGCTGAGATCAGCCACTTCTTCCCCGATAACG
GAAACCGGCACACTGGCCATATCGGTGGTCATCATGCGCCAGCTTTCATCCCCGATATGCACCACCGGGT
AAAGTTCACGGGGGACTTTATCTGACAGCAGACGTGCACTGGCCAGGGGGATCACCATCCGTCGCCCGGG
CGTGTCAATAATATCACTCTGTACATCCACAAACAGACGATAACGGCTCTCTCTTTTATAGGTGTAAACC
TTAAACTGCATTTCACCAGCCCCTGTTCTCGTCAGCAAAAGAGCCGTTCATTTCAATAAACCGGGCGACC
TCAGCCATCCCTTCCTGATTTTCCGCTTTCCAGCGTTCGGCACGCAGACGACGGGCTTCATTCTGCATGG
TTGTGCTTACCAGACCGGAGATATTGACATCATATATGCCTTGAGCAACTGATAGCTGTCGCTGTCAACT
GTCACTGTAATACGCTGCTTCATAGCATACCTCTTTTTGACATACTTCGGGTATACATATCAGTATATAT
TCTTATACCGCAAAAATCAGCGCGCAAATACGCATACTGTTATCTGGCTTTTAGTAAGCCGGATCCTCTA
GATTACGCCCCGCCCTGCCACTCATCGCAGTACTG
